Addgene plasmid #32858: PRDM11
Purpose: Bacterial expression for structure determination; may not be full ORF
Depositing lab: Cheryl Arrowsmith. Depositing organization: University of Toronto.
Backbone
  Vector backbone: pET28-MHL
  Backbone manufacturer: Structural Genomics Consortium (Addgene plasmid 26096)
  Backbone size w/o insert (bp): 7325
  Vector type: Bacterial Expression
Growth in bacteria
  Bacterial resistance: Kanamycin, 50 μg/mL
  Growth temperature: 37°C
  Growth strain: DH5alpha
  Copy number: Low Copy
Gene/Insert
  Gene/Insert name: PRDM11 (alt names: PDB: 3RAY; PR domain containing 11, methyltransferase domain)
  Species: H. sapiens (human)
  Insert size (bp): 708
  Mutation: amino acids 79-314
  Entrez Gene: PRDM11 (a.k.a. PFM8)
  Tag / fusion protein: His (with TEV cleavage) (N terminal on backbone)
  Cloning method: Ligation Independent Cloning
  Sequencing primers: 5′ T7; 3′ T7-term
Terms and licenses: Academic/Nonprofit Terms; Industry Terms: Not Available to Industry
Depositor comments: PDB: 3RAY. http://www.thesgc.org/structures/3RAY/
How to cite: PRDM11 was a gift from Cheryl Arrowsmith (Addgene plasmid # 32858 ; http://n2t.net/addgene:32858 ; RRID:Addgene_32858)
