[The description below was written by a language model from this plasmid's Addgene catalogue record.]
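Description:
PRDM11 is a bacterial expression plasmid built on the pET28-MHL backbone, a pET28-derived vector from a structural genomics programme designed for ligation-independent cloning. It is maintained in E. coli under kanamycin selection and is recorded as low copy. The record lists a cloning strain for propagation. The T7 and T7-terminator sequencing primers are consistent with the T7 promoter/terminator arrangement typical of pET vectors, in which expression depends on a host supplying T7 RNA polymerase. However, no feature table is provided, so the promoter, origin of replication and other backbone elements are not explicitly documented here.

The insert is a 708 bp fragment of human PRDM11 (PR domain containing 11, also known as PFM8) encoding amino acids 79–314. This is a truncated construct covering the PR (methyltransferase-like) domain rather than the full open reading frame, as the record itself cautions. The backbone supplies an N-terminal polyhistidine tag followed by a TEV protease cleavage site. This allows the recombinant protein to be captured by immobilised metal affinity chromatography and the tag then to be removed to give near-native protein.

The stated purpose is recombinant protein production in bacteria for structure determination, and the depositor links the construct to a deposited crystal structure of this PRDM11 domain. It would therefore suit work needing purified PRDM11 PR-domain protein, such as crystallography or biochemical and biophysical assays. Distribution is limited to academic and nonprofit users.
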