>Addgene plasmid #32858 | PRDM11 | depositor partial sequence | sequence record 38630 | insert
GACTCCTCGGCCATGGAAGTTGAGCCCAAGAAACTGAAGGGGAAGCGCGACCTCATCGTGCCCAAAAGCT
TCCAGCAAGTGGACTTCTGGTTCTGTGAGTCCTGCCAGGAGTACTTCGTGGATGAATGCCCAAACCATGG
CCCCCCGGTGTTTGTGTCTGACACACCGGTGCCCGTGGGCATCCCAGACCGGGCGGCGCTCACCATCCCA
CAGGGCATGGAGGTGGTCAAGGACACTAGTGGAGAGAGTGACGTGCGATGTGTAAACGAGGTCATCCCCA
AGGGCCACATCTTCGGCCCCTATGAGGGGCAGATCTCCACCCAGGACAAATCAGCTGGCTTCTTCTCCTG
GCTGATTGTGGACAAGAACAACCGCTATAAGTCCATAGATGGCTCAGACGAGACCAAAGCCAACTGGATG
AGGTACGTGGTCATCTCCCGGGAG
