>Addgene plasmid #32858 | PRDM11 | addgene partial sequence | sequence record 42297 | T7 5'-TAATACGACTCACTATAGGG-3'
ATTTTGTTTACTTTAAGAAGGAGATATACCATGCATCATCATCATCATCACAGCAGCGGCAGAGAAAACT
TGTATTTCCAGGGCGACTCCTCGGCCATGGAAGTTGAGCCCAAGAAACTGAAGGGGAAGCGCGACCTCAT
CGTGCCCAAAAGCTTCCAGCAAGTGGACTTCTGGTTCTGTGAGTCCTGCCAGGAGTACTTCGTGGATGAA
TGCCCAAACCATGGCCCCCCGGTGTTTGTGTCTGACACACCGGTGCCCGTGGGCATCCCAGACCGGGCGG
CGCTCACCATCCCACAGGGCATGGAGGTGGTCAAGGACACTAGTGGAGAGAGTGACGTGCGATGTGTAAA
CGAGGTCATCCCCAAGGGCCACATCTTCGGCCCCTATGAGGGGCAGATCTCCACCCAGGACAAATCAGCT
GGCTTCTTCTCCTGGCTGATTGTGGACAAGAACAACCGCTATAAGTCCATAGATGGCTCAGACGAGACCA
AAGCCAACTGGATGAGGTACGTGGTCATCTCCCGGGAGGAGAGGGAGCAGAACCTGCTGGCGTTCCAGCA
CAGTGAGCGCATCTACTTCCGGGCGTGCAGGGACATCCGGCCTGGGGAGTGGCTGCGGGTCTGGTACAGC
GAGGACTACATGAAGCGCCTGCACAGCATGTCCCAGGAAACCATTCACCGCAACCTGGCCAGAGGAGAGA
AGAGGTTGCAGAGGGAGAAGTCTGAGCAGGTTCTGGATAACCCAGAAGACCTGAGGGGTCCCATTCATCT
CTCTGTGCTGAGACA
