>Addgene plasmid #32858 | PRDM11 | addgene partial sequence | sequence record 42299 | T7-term
TTTGGGCTTGTAGCAGCCGGATCTCAGTGGTGGTGGTGGTGGTGCTCGAGTGCGGCCGCAAGCTTCGTCA
TCATTTGCCCTGTCTCAGCACAGAGAGATGAATGGGACCCCTCAGGTCTTCTGGGTTATCCAGAACCTGC
TCAGACTTCTCCCTCTGCAACCTCTTCTCTCCTCTGGCCAGGTTGCGGTGAATGGTTTCCTGGGACATGC
TGTGCAGGCGCTTCATGTAGTCCTCGCTGTACCAGACCCGCAGCCACTCCCCAGGCCGGATGTCCCTGCA
CGCCCGGAAGTAGATGCGCTCACTGTGCTGGAACGCCAGCAGGTTCTGCTCCCTCTCCTCCCGGGAGATG
ACCACGTACCTCATCCAGTTGGCTTTGGTCTCGTCTGAGCCATCTATGGACTTATAGCGGTTGTTCTTGT
CCACAATCAGCCAGGAGAAGAAGCCAGCTGATTTGTCCTGGGTGGAGATCTGCCCCTCATAGGGGCCGAA
GATGTGGCCCTTGGGGATGACCTCGTTTACACATCGCACGTCACTCTCTCCACTAGTGTCCTTGACCACC
TCCATGCCCTGTGGGATGGTGAGCGCCGCCCGGTCTGGGATGCCCACGGGCACCGGTGTGTCAGACACAA
ACACCGGGGGGCCATGGTTTGGGCATTCATCCACGAAGTACTCCTGGCAGGACTCACAGAACCAGAAGTC
CACTTGCTGGAAGCTTTTGGGCACGATGAGGTCGCGCTTCCCCTTCAGTTTCTTGGGCTCAACTTCCATG
GCCGAGGAGTCGCCCTGGAAATACAAGTTTTCTCTGCCGCTGCTGTGATGATGATGATGATGCAT
